Addgene plasmid #105644: ptdTomato-N1-CMVL-ikk1FL(C179A)-tdTomato
Purpose: Zebrafish Inhibitor of kappa B kinase alpha with mutation at position 179 from cysteine to alanine
Depositing lab: Sandra Rieger. Publication: IKKalpha regulates human keratinocyte migration through surveillance of the redox environment. Lisse TS, Rieger S. J Cell Sci. 2017 Mar 1;130(5):975-988. doi: 10.1242/jcs.197343. Epub 2017 Jan 25. PubMed 28122935.
Backbone
  Vector backbone: ptdTomato-N1 (Clontech)
  Backbone manufacturer: Clontech
  Backbone size w/o insert (bp): 5443
  Vector type: Mammalian Expression
Growth in bacteria
  Bacterial resistance: Kanamycin, 50 μg/mL
  Growth temperature: 37°C
  Growth strain: DH5alpha
  Copy number: Unknown
Gene/Insert
  Gene/Insert name: CMVL-ikk1FL(C179A)-tdTomato (alt names: IKK alpha; chuk)
  Species: D. rerio (zebrafish)
  Insert size (bp): 6000
  Mutation: CMV:ikk1FL(C178A)-tdTomato
  Entrez Gene: chuk (a.k.a. MGC56539, ikk1, zgc:56539)
  Tag / fusion protein: tdTomato (C terminal on insert)
  Cloning method: Restriction Enzyme; 5′ cloning site unknown (unknown if destroyed); 3′ cloning site unknown (unknown if destroyed)
Terms and licenses: Academic/Nonprofit Terms; Industry Terms: Not Available to Industry
How to cite: ptdTomato-N1-CMVL-ikk1FL(C179A)-tdTomato was a gift from Sandra Rieger (Addgene plasmid # 105644 ; http://n2t.net/addgene:105644 ; RRID:Addgene_105644)
