[The description below was written by a language model from this plasmid's Addgene catalogue record.]
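Description:
ptdTomato-N1-CMVL-ikk1FL(C179A)-tdTomato is a mammalian expression plasmid built on the Clontech ptdTomato-N1 backbone, a vector designed for fusing a protein of interest to the N-terminus of the red fluorescent protein tdTomato. It is propagated in E. coli under kanamycin selection. The copy number is recorded as unknown, and no feature table is provided, so the origin of replication and other backbone elements are not itemised in the record.

The insert, listed at about 6 kb, is described as a CMVL-ikk1FL(C179A)-tdTomato cassette: the full-length zebrafish (Danio rerio) chuk gene, also called ikk1 or IKK alpha (inhibitor of kappa B kinase alpha), carrying a cysteine-to-alanine substitution and joined at its C-terminus to tdTomato. The "CMVL"/"CMV" designation indicates that expression is driven by a cytomegalovirus promoter, although the record does not explain what the "L" variant denotes. The position of the mutation is recorded inconsistently: the plasmid name and purpose statement give residue 179, whereas the mutation field reads C178A, and the record does not resolve this. The insert was introduced by restriction cloning, but the sites used are not recorded.

The fusion allows the mutant kinase to be expressed and followed by red fluorescence in transfected cells. Given the associated study on IKKalpha, keratinocyte migration and sensing of the redox environment, the cysteine replacement is presumably meant to test the role of this residue in that regulation, likely in comparison with a wild-type counterpart, though the record does not spell out this rationale.
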