>Addgene plasmid #105644 | ptdTomato-N1-CMVL-ikk1FL(C179A)-tdTomato | addgene partial sequence | sequence record 202890 | Addgene Partial NGS Result
CGTTACATAACTTACGGTAAATGGCCCGCCTGGCTGACCGCCCAACGACCCCCGCCCATTGACGTCAATA
ATGACGTATGTTCCCATAGTAACGCCAATAGGGACTTTCCATTGACGTCAATGGGTGGAGTATTTACGGT
AAACTGCCCACTTGGCAGTACATCAAGTGTATCATATGCCAAGTACGCCCCCTATTGACGTCAATGACGG
TAAATGGCCCGCCTGGCATTATGCCCAGTACATGACCTTATGGGACTTTCCTACTTGGCAGTACATCTAC
GTATTAGTCATCGCTATTACCATGGTGATGCGGTTTTGGCAGTACATCAATGGGCGTGGATAGCGGTTTG
ACTCACGGGGATTTCCAAGTCTCCACCCCATTGACGTCAATGGGAGTTTGTTTTGGCACCAAAATCAACG
GGACTTTCCAAAATGTCGTAACAACTCCGCCCCATTGACGCAAATGGGCGGTAGGCGTGTACGGTGGGAG
GTCTATATAAGCAGAGCTGGTTTAGTGAACCGTCAGATCCGCTAGCTGTCAATATGGAGAAACCCCCTTT
CAGACAGAATCAGGTCTGTGGCTCATGGGTTATGAAGGAGAGGCTTGGAACAGGAGGATTTGGCCATGTC
TATTTGTATCAGAATCAGGAAACATCAGAAAAAATAGCTGTGAAGCTCTGTCGCCTTGAGCTTAATTCAA
AAAACAAAGACAGATGGAGTCGAGAGATCCAGATTATGAAAAAGCTAAAGCACCTTAATGTGGTCACAGC
AAAGGATGTGCCTGAGGAGATGATGCACATTGCCTTGAATGATTTACCACTTTTAGCCATGGAGTATTGT
TCCAAAGGAGATCTTCGTAAGTTGTTGAGCAAACCTGAAAATTGCTGTGGGTTGAAAGAGAGTGAGGTGT
TGTCTCTACTCAATGATGTTGGTTCTGGAATCCAGTACCTTCATGAGAATAAGATCATACACAGGGATCT
CAAGCCAGAGAATATTGTGCTGCAAGAAATTAATGGAAAGCTTGTTCACAAGATAATCGACCTTGGTTAT
GCCAAAGACCTGGACCAGGGGAGCTTAGCCACTTCATTTGTGGGGACTTTACAATATCTGGCTCCAGAGC
TTTTTGAAGGCAAGTCCTACACAGTCACTGTGGACTTTTGGAGCTTTGGCACCATGATCTTTGAATGCTG
CTGTGGATTTCGTCCATTTCTTCACAATCTTCAGCCTGTGCAGTGGACAAGCAAAGTGCGAAATAAAGGT
CCGAAGGATATAATGGCTGTGGAAGATATGAATGGCGAGGTCCGCTTTTCCACCCACCTTCCATACCCAA
ACAATCTTAGCAGGACACTACTGGAGCCCTTGGAAGGCCTTTTACAGCTGATGCTCAAATGGGACCCTGT
ACAGAGAGGATTAGGACTGAACACAGATTCAAAACAGCCCCAGTGCTTTGTTCTTCTAGATCAAATACTG
AGCATGAAGGTTGTGCACATCTTGAACATGACTACGACCCAGGTTCACTCATTTTTGCTAAGCCCAGATG
AAGGGCTTCACTCTCTGCAACAGAGGATTGAGAACGAAACCAAAATTGAACTTTTGAATCAAGATCTTCT
GCAAGAAACAGGAGTCATGTTAGATCCCAGGAAACCTGCTGCACAGTGTGTGTTAGATGGAGTAAGAGGA
TGGGACAGCTACATTGTATATCTGTTTGACAAGAGTTTGACCAAGTACATGGGACCTTTAACTGCTAGAA
CACTTCCCGAAAGTGTCAACTTTATTGTTCGGGAAACCAAAACTCAGCTCCCACTGAGTACCCTAAAAAA
GGTTTGGGGTGAGGCGGTTAGCTACATTTGTGGCCCCAGAGAAGACTACAGCCGCCTCTTCCAGGGCCAG
CGTGCAGCCATGCTGAGTCTTCTTCGCTTCAATACAAATTTGACAAGATACAAGAACATGATGTTCTCCT
TTTCACAACAGCTCAAAGCAAAGCTGGACTTTTTTAAGACCAGCATACAGTACGACTTGGAGAAATACAG
TGATCAGATGCAGTACGGCATATCTTCAGAAAAGATGCTGAAGGCTTGGCACGAAAATGAAGAGAGGGCT
GCTGCTTTTGCACAGGTGGCAGAGATTGGTCATCTGGATGAGGAAATAATGGCGTTGCATTCGGAAATCG
TTGAGTTACAGAGAAGTCCTTATGCTCGTCGTCAAGGAGATGTCATGGAGCAGTTGCAAGAGAAAGCCAT
TGAACTCTACAAACAGTTGAAGGCAAAATGCAAAATGCCAGACCCTCAGCATGGCTACAGCGACAGCTCT
GAGATGGTGAAGGTCATAGTACAGACTGTCCAGAATCAAGACCGGGTGCTAAGAGATCTATATGCACACC
TCAGTAAAATCCCTCTGAGTAAGCAGAAGATCATCGACCTCTTCCCTAAAATCGAGAGAACGCTGGAATG
CATAAAGGAGGCAGACACCACAGTCATGCAGATGCAGATCAAGAGACAGAGAGAGTTCTGGCACTTACTG
AAGATTGCCTGTGCACAAAACACCACACGGAGCTCAGTGAGTCAGAGCGGAGAAATGCCCTCCTCGCTGT
CTACTTGGAACCAGACTCAAGCCCAGTGTTCCTCCCGTCTCCCCATGTCCTTGCAAGTGCCACACGAGGG
TGATTCAGTTAATCATTTACTGGAGGAGAATCAGCGTTACTTGACTCAGCTCACCAGTTTACTGCAAGAA
ACCACCGAGGAGAAATCAGAGAGCATAATGGCTCAGGACTGGAGCTGGACAAAATACGAATCCCTGGTTG
CTAAATCAGCGCGTTTGTCGGTACCGCGGGCCCGGGATCCACCGGTCGCCACCATGGTGAGCAAGGGCGA
GGAGGTCATCAAAGAGTTCATGCGCTTCAAGGTGCGCATGGAGGGCTCCATGAACGGCCACGAGTTCGAG
ATCGAGGGCGAGGGCGAGGGCCGCCCCTACGAGGGCACCCAGACCGCCAAGCTGAAGGTGACCAAGGGCG
GCCCCCTGCCCTTCGCCTGGGACATCCTGTCCCCCCAGTTCATGTACGGCTCCAAGGCGTACGTGAAGCA
CCCCGCCGACATCCCCGATTACAAGAAGCTGTCCTTCCCCGAGGGCTTCAAGTGGGAGCGCGTGATGAAC
TTCGAGGACGGCGGTCTGGTGACCGTGACCCAGGACTCCTCCCTGCAGGACGGCACGCTGATCTACAAGG
TGAAGATGCGCGGCACCAACTTCCCCCCCGACGGCCCCGTAATGCAGAAGAAGACCATGGGCTGGGAGGC
CTCCACCGAGCGCCTGTACCCCCGCGACGGCGTGCTGAAGGGCGAGATCCACCAGGCCCTGAAGCTGAAG
GACGGCGGCCACTACCTGGTGGAGTTCAAGACCATCTACATGGCCAAGAAGCCCGTGCAACTGCCCGGCT
ACTACTACGTGGACACCAAGCTGGACATCACCTCCCACAACGAGGACTACACCATCGTGGAACAGTACGA
GCGCTCCGAGGGCCGCCACCACCTGTTCCTGTACGGCATGGACGAGCTGTACAAGTAGGCGGCCGCGACT
CTAGATCATAATCAGCCATACCACATTTGTAGAGGTTTTACTTGCTTTAAAAAACCTCCCACACCTCCCC
CTGAACCTGAAACATAAAATGAATGCAATTGTTGTTGTTAACTTGTTTATTGCAGCTTATAATGGTTACA
AATAAAGCAATAGCATCACAAATTTCACAAATAAAGCATTTTTTTCACTGCATTCTAGTTGTGGTTTGTC
CAAACTCATCAATGTATCTTAAGGCGTAAATTGTAAGCGTTAATATTTTGTTAAAATTCGCGTTAAATTT
TTGTTAAATCAGCTCATTTTTTAACCAATAGGCCGAAATCGGCAAAATCCCTTATAAATCAAAAGAATAG
ACCGAGATAGGGT
[37 nt withheld, positions 3934-3970]
AAAGAACGTGGACTCCAACGTCAAAGG
[49 nt withheld, positions 3998-4046]
T
[91 nt withheld, positions 4048-4138]
G
[124 nt withheld, positions 4140-4263]
CAGGTGGCACTTTTCGGGGAAATGTGCGCGGAACCCCTATTTGTTTATTTTTCTAAATACATTCAAATAT
GTATCCGCTCATGAGACAATAACCCTGATAAATGCTTCAATAATATTGAAAAAGGAAGAGTCCTGAGGCG
GAAAGAACCAGCTGTGGAATGTGTGTCAGTTAGGGTGTGGAAAGTCCCCAGGCTCCCCAGCAGGCAGAAG
TATGCAAAGCATGCATCTCAATTAGTCAGCAACCAGGTGTGGAAAGTCCCCAGGCTCCCCAGCAGGCAGA
AGTATGCAAAGCATGCATCTCAATTAGTCAGCAACCATAGTCCCGCCCCTAACTCCGCCCATCCCGCCCC
TAACTCCGCCCAGTTCCGCCCATTCTCCGCCCCATGGCTGACTAATTTTTTTTATTTATGCAGAGGCCGA
GGCCGCCTCGGCCTCTGAGCTATTCCAGAAGTAGTGAGGAGGCTTTTTTGGAGGCCTAGGCTTTTGCAAA
GATCGATCAAGAGACAGGATGAGGATCGTTTCGCATGATTGAACAAGATGGATTGCACGCAGGTTCTCCG
GCCGCTTGGGTGGAGAGGCTATTCGGCTATGACTGGGCACAACAGACAATCGGCTGCTCTGATGCCGCCG
TGTTCCGGCTGTCAGCGCAGGGGCGCCCGGTTCTTTTTGTCAAGACCGACCTGTCCGGTGCCCTGAATGA
ACTGCAAGACGAGGCAGCGCGGCTATCGTGGCTGGCCACGACGGGCGTTCCTTGCGCAGCTGTGCTCGAC
GTTGTCACTGAAGCGGGAAGGGACTGGCTGCTATTGGGCGAAGTGCCGGGGCAGGATCTCCTGTCATCTC
ACCTTGCTCCTGCCGAGAAAGTATCCATCATGGCTGATGCAATGCGGCGGCTGCATACGCTTGATCCGGC
TACCTGCCCATTCGACCACCAAGCGAAACATCGCATCGAGCGAGCACGTACTCGGATGGAAGCCGGTCTT
GTCGATCAGGATGATCTGGACGAAGAGCATCAGGGGCTCGCGCCAGCCGAACTGTTCGCCAGGCTCAAGG
CGAGCATGCCCGACGGCGAGGATCTCGTCGTGACCCATGGCGATGCCTGCTTGCCGAATATCATGGTGGA
AAATGGCCGCTTTTCTGGATTCATCGACTGTGGCCGGCTGGGTGTGGCGGACCGCTATCAGGACATAGCG
TTGGCTACCCGTGATATTGCTGAAGAGCTTGGCGGCGAATGGGCTGACCGCTTCCTCGTGCTTTACGGTA
TCGCCGCTCCCGATTCGCAGCGCATCGCCTTCTATCGCCTTCTTGACGAGTTCTTCTGAGCGGGACTCTG
GGGTTCGAAATGACCGACCAAGCGACGCCCAACCTGCCATCACGAGATTTCGATTCCACCGCCGCCTTCT
ATGAAAGGTTGGGCTTCGGAATCGTTTTCCGGGACGCCGGCTGGATGATCCTCCAGCGCGGGGATCTCAT
GCTGGAGTTCTTCGCCCACCCTAGGGGGAGGCTAACTGAAACACGGAAGGAGACAATACCGGAAGGAACC
CGCGCTATGACGGCAATAAAAAGACAGAATAAAACGCACGGTGTTGGGTCGTTTGTTCATAAACGCGGGG
TTCGGTCCCAGGGCTGGCACTCTGTCGATACCCCACCGAGACCCCATTGGGGCCAATACGCCCGCGTTTC
TTCCTTTTCCCCACCCCACCCCCCAAGTTCGGGTGAAGGCCCAGGGCTCGCAGCCAACGTCGGGGCGGCA
GGCCCTGCCATAGCCTCAGGTTACTCATATATACTTTAGATTGATTTAAAACTTCATTTTTAATTTAAAA
GGATCTAGGTGAAGATCCTTTTTGATAATCTCATGACCAAAATCCCTTAACGTGAGTTTTCGTTCCACTG
AGCGTCAGACCCCGTAGAAAAGATCAAAGGATCTTCTTGAGATCCTTTTTTTCTGCGCGTAATCTGCTGC
TTGCAAACAAAAAAACCACCGCTACCAGCGGTGGTTTGTTTGCCGGATCAAGAGCTACCAACTCTTTTTC
CGAAGGTAACTGGCTTCAGCAGAGCGCAGATACCAAATACTGTTCTTCTAGTGTAGCCGTAGTTAGGCCA
CCACTTCAAGAACTCTGTAGCACCGCCTACATACCTCGCTCTGCTAATCCTGTTACCAGTGGCTGCTGCC
AGTGGCGATAAGTCGTGTCTTACCGGGTTGGACTCAAGACGATAGTTACCGGATAAGGCGCAGCGGTCGG
GCTGAACGGGGGGTTCGTGCACACAGCCCAGCTTGGAGCGAACGACCTACACCGAACTGAGATACCTACA
GCGTGAGCTATGAGAAAGCGCCACGCTTCCCGAAGGGAGAAAGGCGGACAGGTATCCGGTAAGCGGCAGG
GTCGGAACAGGAGAGCGCACGAGGGAGCTTCCAGGGGGAAACGCCTGGTATCTTTATAGTCCTGTCGGGT
TTCGCCACCTCTGACTTGAGCGTCGATTTTTGTGATGCTCGTCAGGGGGGCGGAGCCTATGGAAAAACGC
CAGCAACGCGGCCTTTTTACGGTTCCTGGCCTTTTGCTGGCCTTTTGCTCACATGTTCTTTCCTGCGTTA
TCCCCTGATTCTGTGGATAACCGTATTACCGCCATGCATTAGTTATTAATAGTAATCAATTACGGGGTCA
TTAGTTCATAGCCCATATATGGAGTTCCG
